>Addgene plasmid #214040 | pSAVED-CHAT_PCaspase_PCi_PC-σ | addgene full sequence | sequence record 426381 | Addgene NGS Result
TTACCAATGCTTAATCAGTGAGGCACCTATCTCAGCGATCTGTCTATTTCGTTCATCCATAGTTGCCTGA
CTCCCCGTCGTGTAGATAACTACGATACGGGAGGGCTTACCATCTGGCCCCAGTGCTGCAATGATACCGC
GGGACCCACGCTCACCGGCTCCAGATTTATCAGCAATAAACCAGCCAGCCGGAAGGGCCGAGCGCAGAAG
TGGTCCTGCAACTTTATCCGCCTCCATCCAGTCTATTAATTGTTGCCGGGAAGCTAGAGTAAGTAGTTCG
CCAGTTAATAGTTTGCGCAACGTTGTTGCCATTGCTACAGGCATCGTGGTGTCACGCTCGTCGTTTGGTA
TGGCTTCATTCAGCTCCGGTTCCCAACGATCAAGGCGAGTTACATGATCCCCCATGTTGTGCAAAAAAGC
GGTTAGCTCCTTCGGTCCTCCGATCGTTGTCAGAAGTAAGTTGGCCGCAGTGTTATCACTCATGGTTATG
GCAGCACTGCATAATTCTCTTACTGTCATGCCATCCGTAAGATGCTTTTCTGTGACTGGTGAGTACTCAA
CCAAGTCATTCTGAGAATAGTGTATGCGGCGACCGAGTTGCTCTTGCCCGGCGTCAATACGGGATAATAC
CGCGCCACATAGCAGAACTTTAAAAGTGCTCATCATTGGAAAACGTTCTTCGGGGCGAAAACTCTCAAGG
ATCTTACCGCTGTTGAGATCCAGTTCGATGTAACCCACTCGTGCACCCAACTGATCTTCAGCATCTTTTA
CTTTCACCAGCGTTTCTGGGTGAGCAAAAACAGGAAGGCAAAATGCCGCAAAAAAGGGAATAAGGGCGAC
ACGGAAATGTTGAATACTCATACTCTTCCTTTTTCAATATTATTGAAGCATTTATCAGGGTTATTGTCTC
ATGAGCGGATACATATTTGAATGTATTTAGAAAAATAAACAAATAGGGGTTCCGCGCACATTTCCCCGAA
AAGTGCCACCTGTAGCTAGCTCACTCGGTCGCTACGCTCCGGGCGTGAGACTGCGGCGGGCGCTGCGGAC
ACATACAAAGTTACCCACAGATTCCGTGGATAAGCAGGGGACTAACATGTGAGGCAAAACAGCAGGGCCG
CGCCGGTGGCGTTTTTCCATAGGCTCCGCCCTCCTGCCAGAGTTCACATAAACAGACGCTTTTCCGGTGC
ATCTGTGGGAGCCGTGAGGCTCAACCATGAATCTGACAGTACGGGCGAAACCCGACAGGACTTAAAGATC
CCCACCGTTTCCGGCGGGTCGCTCCCTCTTGCGCTCTCCTGTTCCGACCCTGCCGTTTACCGGATACCTG
TTCCGCCTTTCTCCCTTACGGGAAGTGTGGCGCTTTCTCATAGCTCACACACTGGTATCTCGGCTCGGTG
TAGGTCGTTCGCTCCAAGCTGGGCTGTAAGCAAGAACTCCCCGTTCAGCCCGACTGCTGCGCCTTATCCG
GTAACTGTTCACTTGAGTCCAACCCGGAAAAGCACGGTAAAACGCCACTGGCAGCAGCCATTGGTAACTG
GGAGTTCGCAGAGGATTTGTTTAGCTAAACACGCGGTTGCTCTTGAAGTGTGCGCCAAAGTCCGGCTACA
CTGGAAGGACAGATTTGGTTGCTGTGCTCTGCGAAAGCCAGTTACCACGGTTAAGCAGTTCCCCAACTGA
CTTAACCTTCGATCAAACCACCTCCCCAGGTGGTTTTTTCGTTTACAGGGCAAAAGATTACGCGCAGAAA
AAAAGGATCTCAAGAAGATCCTTTGATCTTTTCTACTGAACCGCTCTAGATTTCAGTGCAATTTATCTCT
TCAAATGTAGCACCTGAAGTCAGCCCCATACGATATAAGTTGTAATTCTCATGTTAGTCATGCCCCGCGC
CCACCGGAAGGAGCTGACTGGGTTGAAGGCTCTCAAGGGCATCGGTCGAGATCCCGGTGCCTAATGAGTG
AGCTAACTTACATTAATTGCGTTGCGCCGACTCCTGCATTAGGAAATGACAAACAACAGATAAAACGAAA
GGCCCAGTCTTTCGACTGAGCCTTTCGTTTTATTTGATGCCTTTAATTAAAGCGGATAACAATTTCACAC
AGGAGGCCGTTTACACTTTATGCTTCCGGCTCGTATAATGTGTGGGGAAACCACAACGGTTTCCCTCTAG
AAATAATTTTGTTTAACTATAAGAAGGAGATATACATATGACTCACCATGCTGATCATGACTGCCAGCCG
CACAGGGAGAGCGTTCAGCCGGATGAAATCCAGTGTATCCTGGTTCTGGACCTGAGCATCGATAACGCAA
TCACCGCATGTAGCGTTACCCCGCATCTGCCCCGTGCTGCACGTCGTGTTGAACTACATCTGAACGACTT
TGGTGCAGAACGTGCACCGTACGGGGGTGCAAGCGATCGTCGTACCTGGCGTTGTTGGATGCAGGCAGTT
GATGCAATGCTGGCTGACGCACGTGCACAGCTGGGTGCAGAAGTTGAATTTACTCATTATTATCTGGCAG
GTCGTGCAGCACTCCCGGTTTTTGCATATCTGGGTCTGAGACTGGGTAAACAGGCAAACATCACTACCGT
TAACCGTCGTGATGACGGTTGTTGGGATGTTGTTCCGTGCCAGCGTCCGGCTTCGAGCGCAGCATCGGGG
GTTTCGCCCAGCGCACGTTTTTTTGACGAAGTTCGTGGTCTGGACACCGATGAGCGTAGCAGCGAAAGCG
GTATGGTTGCAGTTTGGGTAAGCACCCAGCGTGATGTTGATCGTGGGCTGCTGCGTGCATTTGCAAGGGC
AAGAGGTGACCGTGACCTGGCAGGTATCGTTAGCCTGCGTGCACGTCCGGCTGCAGGTGATGACACCGGT
GATATGCGTCTCCTGGAAGGTGCAGACGGCCCCGATGCTGCACGTGAACTGGTTAACTGTTTTCGTAGCA
TCCCGAACCAGTATCCGCGTAGCAGCGGCCTGATGGTTTTTGTTAGCGGCCCGGTTACCCTGGCAGCAAT
GGTTGGGCGTGCAATCAACCCGAGAATCCATGGCCCGGTTTGGTGGCCGTACTTTCGTGGTGGGGAGTAC
GAGCCGGCACTGGAATATCCGTGGCCGCTGATCAGCGGCCCCCCGAGGATCCTGATCGCAACCGCAAACG
CTCCGGAGGGTGAAAACCCGACTCTGGACGTTGAGGCAGAGCTGAAGCATCTGGAAGAAGCACTGGCAGA
ACCGCGTAAACGTAAACTGTGTGAGGTACAGCGTTGCCCGGCAGCAACCGTAAGCGATATCACCAGCGCA
CTGCGTAGCTTTAAACCGCATATACTGCATTTTATCGGTCATGGTACTGCACTCGGTGTTTATCTGAGGA
GCGCAGAACATGACGGTGCACAGTTTGTTCGTGGTGAGGATTTCCAGCAGATGATCGCAACCTCGCTACG
TCAGAAGGACCGTGAAATGCATCTGGTTGTTCTGAACGCTTGCTGCACCCACGAACTGGCAAAGGCACTG
ACCGAACAGGTTAGCTGCACCATCGGTACCGATATCGAAGTTTATGATTCGGCAAGCATACATTTTGCTG
CACGTTTTTATGATCACCTGGTTCATGGTACCAGCGTTCATTATGCATTTAACGCAGCAGTTGATGAATG
TCGTGCACACAGCACCAGCGGCCAGGAAGTTTTTTGCCTGCACCCGGCAGCAGAACGTGCACCGGCAAGC
GCAACCCCGCCGGTACGTGCAGATGAACTGGTTTTCTTTAGCCCGGCAGAACGTCATAGCTAATAACATA
CGCGTAACAAGGTAAGGACAAATTAATGATGAAAAGGGCTCTGCTGATAGGTGCACCGCTGGCACATAGC
GCAACCCATGCACTGGCAGGTGTTGCAAACGATATCGACCGTGCAGGTGAAATCCTGCGTCTGTATGGTT
TTCATTGTGATGACGTTCTCTTTGGTGAACGTGCAACTAGAGATGGTATCGTTGCACGTCTGGAAGCACT
GATCGCTGAAACCCAGGCTGATGATGCTGTTGTTATCTATTTTAGCGGCCATGGTGGCCGTGTTGTTAAC
ACCGGGATCGTTAAAGATCTACCGGGTGGTGACTATCGTCCCGGCGCTCACCAGTTCCTGGTTCCGGAAG
ACTACCAACCGAAAGCACAGACCTTTACCGGTATCCTGGACTTCGAGCTGAGGTATCTAGTTGCACGTCT
GGCAGCACGTACCGAAAACGTTAGCGTTATCCTGGATTGTTGTCATAGCGGTGGTGCAATAAGAGCACCG
GGTAGACCGACCCCGAAAGCACTGGATGAAAAAAGCCTGAAGCCGCATACTGTTCACCTGAACCGTGTTA
TCCGTGAACGTCTGGTTCAACTGCGTGAATCGCTGGCAGCTAGCCGTGCACCGCGTCTGACCCAGGATGC
TCATCCGCATCTGGTTCGTATCGAAGCAGCACACGAATTCCGTCTCGCATATGAAACCAGGATCAACAAC
CGTCAGCAGGGGGTTCTGACCGCAGCATGGGCAGACACCCTGTGGAGATACCGTGGGCTGGCAGTTAGCT
GGCAGGCACTGGCAAGCGAGATCCAGGCAAGGGCACGTGCATTTGTTCCCATGCAGTATGTTCACATCGA
TGGCCCGACCGAACGTCGTCTGTTCAGCCTGGCTCGTGAGCCGGCACGTCATAGCCTGGCAATCGTTCAG
GAAAGGGACGGTACCCTGTGGCTGGACGGTGGCAGATTTCAGGGTGTTGCAAGCGGTGCACGTTTCGCAG
TTCTGCCGCCGACCAGCACCGAAAGCGACATCGATAGCGCACTGGCAGAAGTTCGTGCAGTTGAAGTTAT
GCCGGAACGTACCCGTGTTGAACTGGCTACCGCAGCAGATGACATCCCGAGATGGCAAGGCCTCCATGCA
TGGCCGCTGCATGCACGTGGCGCTTGGACCGGTGTAGCAGTTCGTGCTCAGACCGCAGCAGTTTGTGCTG
CACTCCTGAGAGCTATCGAAGCAAGCCAGCGTATGCATCTGTGTCCGGATAGCGACGGGCCGGTTGCTAC
CGTTATCGAACTATCGAGCGATGAGGGCAGCAGGATCGCAGTTCTGGATGGGCACGGTGTTTGTGTTAGC
CCCCCGGTTGCAACCCCCGAACGTGCACTCGCACTGGTTGAAAGGCTCCAGAGAGCTGCACTCGTTCGTA
TGCTGGGGAGCGGTACCGATGAGCATGCACTACCGATCCCGCTCGCACTCAGACTGGAACGTGCAGACGG
TATCGGTGGTACCTGCCGTCATCTAGCAGAAGGGCGTACCGAACCGCCGAGCGAACTGCTACTCGCAAGC
GCTGGGGCACAGGTACATGCAATCGTAGAGAACCATGGGAGCGCTATCGCAACCGATACCCAGGATGTTT
ATCTGACCATGTTCTGTATCGCAGCAGACGGTCGTGTTGAAAGAGTTAGCAAGCAGCAGAGCAGCGGGAT
CCGTCTGTGTGGGGGTGCAAAGCATAGGCTCGAGTATGAACTAGGTGCAGGGGGTGCAAGCCTGCCGGAA
TACAGGGCAGCAGATTCGAGCACCAGCGGCTATGGGCTGCATAGCCTCATAGTTGTTGCAACCGACCGTC
AGCAGGAGCTGCGTAACCTGGAAACCTGGTCGGGTGAAGGTAGCGCTGCAAAACTGCAGCCGGGTGTTCT
GGATCTGACCGCTAGCAAACGTGCACCGGCTAGACGTGGCTCGGCTAGCGCAAGCGGGCCGCTGAGATAT
GCTGTTCTACGTGTAGATCTGCGTGTAGCTGCAGCAGTAGCAGGGCGTGATGCACCGACCCTGTAAATCA
CATGAATAAGGAGGATGTCGTATGCACAGGATTGACGTTTCGGGTCCGCTGTACCTGGATTGTCAACAGA
GCGGGGACACCGTTCAGCTGATTCACCAAACCACCGTTCTGGTTGAACCGGCAATTGAACTATACGGGAC
CGATACCAGCACCACCCTGGAAATTCGTGACTTTGAAGATGAAAACGGAAGATGTCGTGTTAACGTTTTT
ACCATTGAACGTGACGGTACCCTGACCCCGTGGGAACGTCTAGCAAGCGGAGCAGTTTCGCCGGCAGTTT
GGAGCATTATTGAGCGTGGAGGGGAGCGTGCTGCTCTGCTGGTTCCGGTTCCGTACGCACCGCTGGGTGA
ACTGACCGCAGACCTGGTTGATCAATTTGCACCGCAGGATTACACCCCGTCGAGGGTTAGAATTGTTCTC
CCGCCGCCGGAAGACGATAAACCGCCGCCGCACGATGACCAATAAGGAAAGGAGGTAAGGAGGGTCGCAA
ATGGATCATGATCACCGTGATGATGATGAAGGTAAACCCGCACTGGCTGAAGATAGCGAATACATTGATG
AGAACGTTCTAGGTGACGCAGATGTTCTGGAAGATGATGATGAACGTGGGGAAAGCGATGGTGATGAAGT
TAGCGACGCTGAACTCTTTGCAAGCTGGGCTGCAGGTGATAAGCATGCAGCAGATGTTCTGATTCGTCGT
TACATGGATAAACTGAGCGGTTACTTTGCTGCAAAACTGTCGCAGGGTGATAGCGTTGCAGACCTGGTTC
AGCAGACCCTGGAGGGTTGCCATCGTGCAGCACCGAGCTTCCGTGGTGAATGCTCGTTTCGTACCTTTCT
GTACAGGGTTGCAGGGAACAAACTGCGTGACTTTCTGCGTGGTAAGGCACGTAGGCCCCGTGCAGAAGAC
ATTGATGAAATAAGCGTAGCAGATCTGAACCCGGGACCGAGCACCATTCGTCGTCAAAACCACCGTCAGG
CAGTTCTGCTGGACGCACTGCGTAGCCTGCCGCTGCAGATGCAGGAGCTGCTGGAATTCCGTTACCAGCA
AGACCTGAGCATACGTGAAATTGCAGAAATTCTGGGTATTGAGGTTAGCGCAACCAAAAGCCGTCTGCGT
CGTGCAAAGGAAGCACTGCGTAGGGCACTGGGAACTAGCGGTGCTGATGCACTGTAGCTGCTGCCACCGC
TGAGCAATAACTAGCATAACCCCTTGGGGCCTCTAAACGGGTCTTGAGGGGTTTTTTGGGGTCATCGTGG
CCGGATCTTGCGGCCCCTCGGCTTGAACGAATTGTTAGACAGATTATCAAAAAGGATCTTCACCTAGATC
CTTTTAAATTAAAAATGAAGTTTTAAATCAATCTAAAGTATATATGAGTAAACTTGGTCTGACAG
Features (pLannotate 1.2.2; 9 found; start..end, strand, type, name):
      1..861     -  CDS            AmpR: β-lactamase; bla; confers resistance to ampicillin, carbenicillin, and related antibiotics
    862..966     -  promoter       AmpR promoter: bla
   1040..1778    -  rep_origin     CloDF13 ori: Plasmids containing the CloDF13 (CDF) origin of replication can be propagated in E. coli cells that contain additional plasmids with compatible origins.
   1875..1939    -  CDS            TcR (fragment): tetracycline efflux protein; tet; confers resistance to tetracycline
   1954..1975    -  protein_bind   CAP binding site: CAP binding activates transcription in the presence of cAMP. E. coli catabolite activator protein
   2020..2066    -  terminator     rrnB T1 terminator: transcription terminator T1 from the E. coli rrnB gene
   2110..2140    +  promoter       lac UV5 promoter: E. coli lac promoter with an "up" mutation
   6987..7003    +  CDS            SET1 (fragment): solubility-enhancement tag derived from T7 phage gene 10B
   7011..7058    +  terminator     T7 terminator: transcription terminator for bacteriophage T7 RNA polymerase
