[The description below was written by a language model from this plasmid's Addgene catalogue record and pLannotate feature annotations shown in this document.]
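Description:
pSAVED-CHAT_PCaspase_PCi_PC-σ is a 7.2 kb bacterial expression plasmid built on a pCDF backbone for co-expressing four wild-type proteins from Haliangium ochraceum DSM 14375: SAVED-CHAT, PCaspase, PCi and PC-σ. It replicates from the CloDF13 (CDF) origin, which is compatible with other common origin families, so the plasmid can be maintained in E. coli alongside additional plasmids. Selection is by ampicillin through a β-lactamase gene driven by its own bla promoter. This differs from the streptomycin/spectinomycin marker usually associated with pCDF vectors. The catalogue lists the plasmid as high copy.

The insert was assembled by Gibson cloning and sits downstream of a lacUV5 promoter, a lac promoter variant carrying an "up" mutation that strengthens transcription. A T7 terminator lies at the far end of the expression region, and an rrnB T1 terminator lies upstream of the promoter in the opposite orientation. The feature table does not annotate the four coding sequences themselves. They presumably occupy the roughly 4.8 kb unannotated stretch between the promoter and the T7 terminator, but the order, spacing and ribosome-binding arrangement of the genes are not recorded. No lacI gene or lac operator is annotated either. The short hits labelled as TcR and SET1 fragments and a CAP binding site are small matches, probably backbone remnants or incidental similarity rather than functional parts.

The associated publication concerns a type III-B CRISPR-Cas cascade of proteolytic cleavages, which suggests the plasmid supplies these protease-pathway components in E. coli, possibly together with compatible plasmids encoding other parts of the system.
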