Addgene plasmid #214040: pSAVED-CHAT_PCaspase_PCi_PC-σ
Purpose: Bacterial expression plasmid for SAVED-CHAT, PCaspase, PCi, and PC-σ from Haliangium ochraceum
Depositing lab: Raymond Staals. Depositing organization: Wageningen University, Department Agrotechnology & Food Sciences. Publication: Type III-B CRISPR-Cas cascade of proteolytic cleavages. Steens JA, Bravo JPK, Salazar CRP, Yildiz C, Amieiro AM, Kostlbacher S, Prinsen SHP, Andres AS, Patinios C, Bardis A, Barendregt A, Scheltema RA, Ettema TJG, van der Oost J, Taylor DW, Staals RHJ. Science. 2024 Feb 2;383(6682):512-519. doi: 10.1126/science.adk0378. Epub 2024 Feb 1. PubMed 38301007.
Backbone
  Vector backbone: pCDF
  Vector type: Bacterial Expression
Growth in bacteria
  Bacterial resistance: Ampicillin, 100 μg/mL
  Growth temperature: 37°C
  Growth strain: DH5alpha
  Copy number: High Copy
Gene/Insert
  Gene/Insert name: SAVED-CHAT-Pcaspase-Pci-PC-σ
  Species: Haliangium ochraceum DSM 14375
  Mutation: WT
  Promoter: lacUV5 promoter
  Cloning method: Gibson Cloning
Terms and licenses: Academic/Nonprofit Terms; Industry Terms: Not Available to Industry
Depositor comments: Please visit https://doi.org/10.1101/2023.06.23.546230 for bioRxiv preprint.
How to cite: pSAVED-CHAT_PCaspase_PCi_PC-σ was a gift from Raymond Staals (Addgene plasmid # 214040 ; http://n2t.net/addgene:214040 ; RRID:Addgene_214040)
